Addgene plasmid #185252: pST_neg_DHR93 (pBS0779)
Purpose: For the mammalian expression of the synthetic protein neg_DHR93. This is one of the top performing targets in our apoptosis assay (it protected from apoptosis).
Depositing lab: Pamela Silver. Depositing organization: Harvard Medical School. Publication: Natural and Designed Proteins Inspired by Extremotolerant Organisms Can Form Condensates and Attenuate Apoptosis in Human Cells. Veling MT, Nguyen DT, Thadani NN, Oster ME, Rollins NJ, Brock KP, Bethel NP, Lim S, Baker D, Way JC, Marks DS, Chang RL, Silver PA. ACS Synth Biol. 2022 Mar 18;11(3):1292-1302. doi: 10.1021/acssynbio.1c00572. Epub 2022 Feb 18. PubMed 35176859.
Backbone
  Vector backbone: YK 02
  Vector type: Mammalian Expression
Growth in bacteria
  Bacterial resistance: Ampicillin, 100 μg/mL
  Growth temperature: 37°C
  Growth strain: DH5alpha
  Copy number: High Copy
Gene/Insert
  Gene/Insert name: neg_DHR93
  Species: De novo
  Insert size (bp): 690
  Cloning method: Gibson Cloning
Terms and licenses: Academic/Nonprofit Terms; Industry Terms: Not Available to Industry
Depositor comments: This is one of the top performing targets in our apoptosis assay (it protected from apoptosis). See supplemental table 2 in our paper to see its performance in our assay. The negative control for this assay is pSecTag2 B which can be obtained from Thermo here https://www.thermofisher.com/order/catalog/product/V90020
How to cite: pST_neg_DHR93 (pBS0779) was a gift from Pamela Silver (Addgene plasmid # 185252 ; http://n2t.net/addgene:185252 ; RRID:Addgene_185252)
