[The description below was written by a language model from this plasmid's Addgene catalogue record and pLannotate feature annotations shown in this document.]
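Description:
pST_neg_DHR93 (pBS0779) is a 5.6 kb mammalian expression plasmid built on a backbone recorded as YK 02. It carries a 690 bp insert encoding neg_DHR93, a de novo designed synthetic protein, introduced by Gibson cloning. The plasmid is propagated in E. coli through a high-copy ColE1/pUC-type origin and selected with ampicillin via the β-lactamase gene and its native promoter. An f1 origin is also present, which in principle allows single-stranded DNA production.

The feature table shows a human cytomegalovirus immediate-early enhancer and promoter followed by a T7 promoter, with a bovine growth hormone polyadenylation signal downstream. The unannotated interval between the T7 promoter and the bGH poly(A) signal is of a size consistent with the neg_DHR93 coding region, although the annotation software did not label the insert, and no tags or signal peptides are annotated there. This layout gives strong constitutive transcription in mammalian cells. A second cassette places the Sh ble bleomycin/Zeocin resistance gene under tandem SV40 early and EM7 promoters with an SV40 poly(A) signal, so that the same marker can be selected in mammalian cells or bacteria. The short hits annotated as HIV-1 LTR, lacI, a Klebsiella ble fragment, bom and lac promoter/operator elements appear to be partial matches or backbone remnants rather than functional parts of the design.

According to the depositor, the construct is used to express neg_DHR93 in mammalian cells. There it was among the top performers in an apoptosis assay and protected cells from apoptosis, as part of a study of natural and designed proteins inspired by extremotolerant organisms. The empty pSecTag2 B vector is named as the negative control for that assay.
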