Features (pLannotate 1.2.2; 20 found; start..end, strand, type, name):
     39..91      -  misc_feature   bom (fragment): basis of mobility region from pBR322
    246..625     +  enhancer       CMV enhancer: human cytomegalovirus immediate early enhancer
    626..829     +  promoter       CMV promoter: human cytomegalovirus (CMV) immediate early promoter
    825..858     +  LTR            5' LTR (truncated) (fragment): truncated 5' long terminal repeat (LTR) from HIV-1
    874..892     +  promoter       T7 promoter: promoter for bacteriophage T7 RNA polymerase
   1625..1849    +  polyA_signal   bGH poly(A) signal: bovine growth hormone polyadenylation signal
   1853..1874    +  promoter       SV40 promoter (fragment): SV40 enhancer and early promoter
   1895..2323    +  rep_origin     f1 ori (sequence partly withheld): f1 bacteriophage origin of replication; arrow indicates direction of (+) strand synthesis
   2337..2666    +  promoter       SV40 promoter: SV40 enhancer and early promoter
   2714..2761    +  promoter       EM7 promoter: synthetic bacterial promoter&nbsp
   2780..3154    +  CDS            BleoR: antibiotic-binding protein; Sh ble from Streptoalloteichus hindustanus; confers resistance to bleomycin, phleomycin, and Zeocin™
   3164..3289    +  CDS            ble (fragment): BLE_KLEPN - Experimental evidence at protein level: Swiss-Prot protein existence level 1. Binding protein with a strong affinity to the bleomycin family of antibiotics. Binds to CL990; an antimitotic-antibiotic compound. From Klebsiella pneumoniae.
   3284..3405    +  polyA_signal   SV40 poly(A) signal: SV40 polyadenylation signal
   3478..3494    -  protein_bind   lac operator: The lac repressor binds to the lac operator to inhibit transcription in E. coli. This inhibition can be relieved by adding lactose or isopropyl-β-D-thiogalactopyranoside (IPTG). lac repressor encoded by lacI
   3502..3532    -  promoter       lac promoter: promoter for the E. coli lac operon
   3547..3568    -  protein_bind   CAP binding site: CAP binding activates transcription in the presence of cAMP. E. coli catabolite activator protein
   3581..3673    -  CDS            lacI (fragment): lac repressor; lacI; The lac repressor binds to the lac operator to inhibit transcription in E. coli. This inhibition can be relieved by adding lactose or isopropyl-β-D-thiogalactopyranoside (IPTG).
   3856..4444    -  rep_origin     ori: high-copy-number ColE1/pMB1/pBR322/pUC origin of replication
   4615..5475    -  CDS            AmpR: β-lactamase; bla; confers resistance to ampicillin, carbenicillin, and related antibiotics
   5476..5580    -  promoter       AmpR promoter: bla
>Addgene plasmid #185252 | pST_neg_DHR93 (pBS0779) | addgene full sequence | sequence record 363769 | Addgene NGS Result
CACCTGACGTCGACGGATCGGGAGATCTCCCGATCCCCTATGGTGCACTCTCAGTACAATCTGCTCTGAT
GCCGCATAGTTAAGCCAGTATCTGCTCCCTGCTTGTGTGTTGGAGGTCGCTGAGTAGTGCGCGAGCAAAA
TTTAAGCTACAACAAGGCAAGGCTTGACCGACAATTGCATGAAGAATCTGCTTAGGGTTAGGCGTTTTGC
GCTGCTTCGCGATGTACGGGCCAGATATACGCGTTGACATTGATTATTGACTAGTTATTAATAGTAATCA
ATTACGGGGTCATTAGTTCATAGCCCATATATGGAGTTCCGCGTTACATAACTTACGGTAAATGGCCCGC
CTGGCTGACCGCCCAACGACCCCCGCCCATTGACGTCAATAATGACGTATGTTCCCATAGTAACGCCAAT
AGGGACTTTCCATTGACGTCAATGGGTGGAGTATTTACGGTAAACTGCCCACTTGGCAGTACATCAAGTG
TATCATATGCCAAGTACGCCCCCTATTGACGTCAATGACGGTAAATGGCCCGCCTGGCATTATGCCCAGT
ACATGACCTTATGGGACTTTCCTACTTGGCAGTACATCTACGTATTAGTCATCGCTATTACCATGGTGAT
GCGGTTTTGGCAGTACATCAATGGGCGTGGATAGCGGTTTGACTCACGGGGATTTCCAAGTCTCCACCCC
ATTGACGTCAATGGGAGTTTGTTTTGGCACCAAAATCAACGGGACTTTCCAAAATGTCGTAACAACTCCG
CCCCATTGACGCAAATGGGCGGTAGGCGTGTACGGTGGGAGGTCTATATAAGCAGAGCTCTCTGGCTAAC
TAGAGAACCCACTGCTTACTGGCTTATCGAAATTAATACGACTCACTATAGGGAGACCCAAGCTGGCTAG
CCACCATGGACGAAGAACTTGAAGAGGAATCAGAAGAAGCTGAAAAGCGACTCGAAGAAGCGCGAAAGAG
ATCCGAAGAAGCACGTGAAAGAGGAGATCTTGAAGAATTGGCCGAAGCCCTTATTGAAGAAGCTCGGGCG
GTCCAAGAACTCGCACGAGTCGCCTGCGAACGGGGTGATGAGGAAGAAGCGGAACGAGCTAGTGAGAAAG
CTGAGCGCGTTTTGGCAGAAGCCGCCAAAGTTTCTGAAAGAGCACGGGAAGAAGGAGATGATAAAGTCTT
GGCCCTCGCACTGATTGCTATAGCTCTTGCTGTCCTCGCATTGGCGGAAGTCGCCTGCTGCCGGGGTAAT
GAGGAAGAAGCAGAACGCGCTTCTGAAAAGGCACGAGAGGTGTTGGAAGAAGCCCGAAAAGTATCAGAAA
GAGCTCGCGAAGAAGGGGATGATGAAGTCCTCGCACTGGCACTGATAGCAATTGCACTCGCGGTCCTCGC
GCTCGCCGAAGTTGCGTGCTGCAGAGGTAATGAAGAAGAAGCGGAACGCGCATATGAAGATGCACGGCGC
GTCGAAGAAGAAGCCCGTAAAGTAAAAGAATCTGCTGAAGAAGCAGGAGATGAAGAAGTCAAAAGATTGG
CCGAAGAAGCCGAAGAATTGGCTCGGGAAGCGCGCCGCCACGTACAAGAATGTCGCGGGGGTTGAACCCG
CTGATCAGCCTCGACTGTGCCTTCTAGTTGCCAGCCATCTGTTGTTTGCCCCTCCCCCGTGCCTTCCTTG
ACCCTGGAAGGTGCCACTCCCACTGTCCTTTCCTAATAAAATGAGGAAATTGCATCGCATTGTCTGAGTA
GGTGTCATTCTATTCTGGGGGGTGGGGTGGGGCAGGACAGCAAGGGGGAGGATTGGGAAGACAATAGCAG
GCATGCTGGGGATGCGGTGGGCTCTATGGCTTCTGAGGCGGAAAGAACCAGCTGGGGCTCTAGGGGGTAT
CCCC
[124 nt withheld, positions 1895-2018]
C
[91 nt withheld, positions 2020-2110]
A
[49 nt withheld, positions 2112-2160]
CCTTTGACGTTGGAGTCCACGTTCTTT
[37 nt withheld, positions 2188-2224]
ACCCTATCTCGGTCTATTCTTTTGATTTATAAGGGATTTTGCCGATTTCGGCCTATTGGTTAAAAAATGA
GCTGATTTAACAAAAATTTAACGCGAATTAATTCTGTGGAATGTGTGTCAGTTAGGGTGTGGAAAGTCCC
CAGGCTCCCCAGCAGGCAGAAGTATGCAAAGCATGCATCTCAATTAGTCAGCAACCAGGTGTGGAAAGTC
CCCAGGCTCCCCAGCAGGCAGAAGTATGCAAAGCATGCATCTCAATTAGTCAGCAACCATAGTCCCGCCC
CTAACTCCGCCCATCCCGCCCCTAACTCCGCCCAGTTCCGCCCATTCTCCGCCCCATGGCTGACTAATTT
TTTTTATTTATGCAGAGGCCGAGGCCGCCTCTGCCTCTGAGCTATTCCAGAAGTAGTGAGGAGGCTTTTT
TGGAGGCCTAGGCTTTTGCAAAAAGCTCCCGGGAGCTTGTATATCCATTTTCGGATCTGATCAGCACGTG
TTGACAATTAATCATCGGCATAGTATATCGGCATAGTATAATACGACAAGGTGAGGAACTAAACCATGGC
CAAGTTGACCAGTGCCGTTCCGGTGCTCACCGCGCGCGACGTCGCCGGAGCGGTCGAGTTCTGGACCGAC
CGGCTCGGGTTCTCCCGGGACTTCGTGGAGGACGACTTCGCCGGTGTGGTCCGGGACGACGTGACCCTGT
TCATCAGCGCGGTCCAGGACCAGGTGGTGCCGGACAACACCCTGGCCTGGGTGTGGGTGCGCGGCCTGGA
CGAGCTGTACGCCGAGTGGTCGGAGGTCGTGTCCACGAACTTCCGGGACGCCTCCGGGCCGGCCATGACC
GAGATCGGCGAGCAGCCGTGGGGGCGGGAGTTCGCCCTGCGCGACCCGGCCGGCAACTGCGTGCACTTCG
TGGCCGAGGAGCAGGACTGACACGTGCTACGAGATTTCGATTCCACCGCCGCCTTCTATGAAAGGTTGGG
CTTCGGAATCGTTTTCCGGGACGCCGGCTGGATGATCCTCCAGCGCGGGGATCTCATGCTGGAGTTCTTC
GCCCACCCCAACTTGTTTATTGCAGCTTATAATGGTTACAAATAAAGCAATAGCATCACAAATTTCACAA
ATAAAGCATTTTTTTCACTGCATTCTAGTTGTGGTTTGTCCAAACTCATCAATGTATCTTATCATGTCTG
TATACCGTCGACCTCTAGCTAGAGCTTGGCGTAATCATGGTCATAGCTGTTTCCTGTGTGAAATTGTTAT
CCGCTCACAATTCCACACAACATACGAGCCGGAAGCATAAAGTGTAAAGCCTGGGGTGCCTAATGAGTGA
GCTAACTTACATTAATTGCGTTGCGCTCACTGCCCGCTTTCCAGTCGGGAAACCTGTCGTGCCAGCTGCA
TTAATGAATCGGCCAACGCGCGGGGAGAGGCGGTTTGCGTATTGGGCGCTCTTCCGCTTCCTCGCTCACT
GACTCGCTGCGCTCGGTCGTTCGGCTGCGGCGAGCGGTATCAGCTCACTCAAAGGCGGTAATACGGTTAT
CCACAGAATCAGGGGATAACGCAGGAAAGAACATGTGAGCAAAAGGCCAGCAAAAGGCCAGGAACCGTAA
AAAGGCCGCGTTGCTGGCGTTTTTCCATAGGCTCCGCCCCCCTGACGAGCATCACAAAAATCGACGCTCA
AGTCAGAGGTGGCGAAACCCGACAGGACTATAAAGATACCAGGCGTTTCCCCCTGGAAGCTCCCTCGTGC
GCTCTCCTGTTCCGACCCTGCCGCTTACCGGATACCTGTCCGCCTTTCTCCCTTCGGGAAGCGTGGCGCT
TTCTCATAGCTCACGCTGTAGGTATCTCAGTTCGGTGTAGGTCGTTCGCTCCAAGCTGGGCTGTGTGCAC
GAACCCCCCGTTCAGCCCGACCGCTGCGCCTTATCCGGTAACTATCGTCTTGAGTCCAACCCGGTAAGAC
ACGACTTATCGCCACTGGCAGCAGCCACTGGTAACAGGATTAGCAGAGCGAGGTATGTAGGCGGTGCTAC
AGAGTTCTTGAAGTGGTGGCCTAACTACGGCTACACTAGAAGAACAGTATTTGGTATCTGCGCTCTGCTG
AAGCCAGTTACCTTCGGAAAAAGAGTTGGTAGCTCTTGATCCGGCAAACAAACCACCGCTGGTAGCGGTG
GTTTTTTTGTTTGCAAGCAGCAGATTACGCGCAGAAAAAAAGGATCTCAAGAAGATCCTTTGATCTTTTC
TACGGGGTCTGACGCTCAGTGGAACGAAAACTCACGTTAAGGGATTTTGGTCATGAGATTATCAAAAAGG
ATCTTCACCTAGATCCTTTTAAATTAAAAATGAAGTTTTAAATCAATCTAAAGTATATATGAGTAAACTT
GGTCTGACAGTTACCAATGCTTAATCAGTGAGGCACCTATCTCAGCGATCTGTCTATTTCGTTCATCCAT
AGTTGCCTGACTCCCCGTCGTGTAGATAACTACGATACGGGAGGGCTTACCATCTGGCCCCAGTGCTGCA
ATGATACCGCGAGACCCACGCTCACCGGCTCCAGATTTATCAGCAATAAACCAGCCAGCCGGAAGGGCCG
AGCGCAGAAGTGGTCCTGCAACTTTATCCGCCTCCATCCAGTCTATTAATTGTTGCCGGGAAGCTAGAGT
AAGTAGTTCGCCAGTTAATAGTTTGCGCAACGTTGTTGCCATTGCTACAGGCATCGTGGTGTCACGCTCG
TCGTTTGGTATGGCTTCATTCAGCTCCGGTTCCCAACGATCAAGGCGAGTTACATGATCCCCCATGTTGT
GCAAAAAAGCGGTTAGCTCCTTCGGTCCTCCGATCGTTGTCAGAAGTAAGTTGGCCGCAGTGTTATCACT
CATGGTTATGGCAGCACTGCATAATTCTCTTACTGTCATGCCATCCGTAAGATGCTTTTCTGTGACTGGT
GAGTACTCAACCAAGTCATTCTGAGAATAGTGTATGCGGCGACCGAGTTGCTCTTGCCCGGCGTCAATAC
GGGATAATACCGCGCCACATAGCAGAACTTTAAAAGTGCTCATCATTGGAAAACGTTCTTCGGGGCGAAA
ACTCTCAAGGATCTTACCGCTGTTGAGATCCAGTTCGATGTAACCCACTCGTGCACCCAACTGATCTTCA
GCATCTTTTACTTTCACCAGCGTTTCTGGGTGAGCAAAAACAGGAAGGCAAAATGCCGCAAAAAAGGGAA
TAAGGGCGACACGGAAATGTTGAATACTCATACTCTTCCTTTTTCAATATTATTGAAGCATTTATCAGGG
TTATTGTCTCATGAGCGGATACATATTTGAATGTATTTAGAAAAATAAACAAATAGGGGTTCCGCGCACA
TTTCCCCGAAAAGTGC
